Addgene plasmid #173779: pIT5_KH_VanR
Purpose: (Empty Backbone) Bacterial genomic integration vector, VanR repressor
Depositing lab: Keith Shearwin. Depositing organization: Adelaide University. Publication: The pIT5 Plasmid Series, an Improved Toolkit for Repeated Genome Integration in E. coli. Hao N, Chen Q, Dodd IB, Shearwin KE. ACS Synth Biol. 2021 Jun 30. doi: 10.1021/acssynbio.1c00215. PubMed 34190535.
Backbone
  Vector backbone: pIT5
  Vector type: Bacterial Expression, Synthetic Biology
Growth in bacteria
  Bacterial resistance: Kanamycin, 50 μg/mL
  Growth temperature: 37°C
  Growth strain: EC100D pir+ from Epicentre
  Copy number: Low Copy
Gene/Insert
  Gene/Insert name: None
Terms and licenses: Academic/Nonprofit Terms; Industry Terms: Not Available to Industry
Depositor comments: pIT5_KH_VanR is designed to be integrated into the HK022 attachment site, using the HK022 integrase helper plasmid pAH69. This version of plasmid carries VanR repressor, and can be used for inducible gene expression (with Vanillic acid) following integration. The pIT5_KH_VanR need to be propagated in a pir+ strain of E. coli.
How to cite: pIT5_KH_VanR was a gift from Keith Shearwin (Addgene plasmid # 173779 ; http://n2t.net/addgene:173779 ; RRID:Addgene_173779)
