[The description below was written by a language model from this plasmid's Addgene catalogue record and pLannotate feature annotations shown in this document.]
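Description:
pIT5_KH_VanR is an empty-backbone member of the pIT5 series of bacterial genome-integration vectors, built for single-copy insertion of expression cassettes into the E. coli chromosome. It is a 4,287 nt conditional-replication plasmid. Its only origin is the R6K γ ori, which depends on the pi initiator protein, so it has to be maintained in a pir+ host, where it is recorded as low copy. In ordinary strains it cannot replicate, and kanamycin resistance (KanR) is retained only if the plasmid integrates. Integration occurs through the HK022 attP site, which recombines with the chromosomal HK022 attachment site when HK022 integrase is supplied from a helper plasmid (pAH69).

The KanR gene and the R6K origin lie between lox66 and lox71. Cre recombination between these two mutant sites can therefore excise the marker and origin after integration. By the general design of such sites, this leaves a poorly recombining double-mutant lox scar, consistent with the series' stated aim of repeated rounds of integration.

For its payload, the depositor states that the plasmid carries the VanR repressor, allowing vanillic acid-inducible expression of a gene cloned into it. The automated annotation does not label a VanR coding sequence. It may lie in the unannotated stretch between the lacIq promoter fragment and the rrnB T2 terminator, but that is an inference. The annotation also shows a J23119-derived promoter fragment followed by an sTRSV hammerhead ribozyme, a part commonly used as an insulator for the 5' end of transcripts. Multiple terminators (three rrnB T1 copies, tonB, λ tL3) presumably shield the cassette from read-through transcription. No insert is present.
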