Features (pLannotate 1.2.2; 17 found; start..end, strand, type, name):
     38..62      +  promoter       J23119(SpeI) promoter (fragment): bacterial promoter (Registry of Standard Biological Parts BBa J23119) modified to end with an SpeI site
     79..128     +  misc_RNA       sTRSV HHRz: hammerhead ribozyme from the tobacco ringspot virus satellite RNA (Khvorova et al., 2003)
    243..316     +  promoter       lacIq promoter (fragment): lacI (mutant); In the lacIq allele, a single base change in the promoter boosts expression of the lacI gene about 10-fold.
   1121..1148    +  terminator     rrnB T2 terminator: transcription terminator T2 from the E. coli rrnB gene
   1197..1228    -  terminator     tonB terminator: bidirectional E. coli tonB-P14 transcription terminator
   1304..1337    -  protein_bind   lox66: Right element (RE) mutant of loxP (Araki et al., 2010). Cre-mediated recombination occurs in the 8-bp core sequence (GCATACAT). Cre recombinase
   1512..2327    +  CDS            KanR: aminoglycoside phosphotransferase confers resistance to kanamycin in bacteria or G418 (Geneticin®) in eukaryotes
   2339..2379    +  terminator     bacterial terminator (fragment): putative bacterial transcription terminator
   2449..2837    +  rep_origin     R6K γ ori: γ replication origin from E. coli plasmid R6K; requires the R6K initiator protein pi for replication
   2852..2885    -  protein_bind   lox71: Left element (LE) mutant of loxP (Araki et al., 2010). Cre-mediated recombination occurs in the 8-bp core sequence (GCATACAT). Cre recombinase
   2915..3141    -  protein_bind   HK022 attP: attP; attachment site of phage HK022 HK022 integrase
   3176..3422    -  terminator     λ tL3 terminator: transcription terminator tL3 from phage λ
   3479..3519    +  CDS            rop (fragment): Rop protein, which maintains plasmids at low copy number; rop
   3621..3660    +  misc_feature   bom (fragment): basis of mobility region from pBR322
   3745..3831    +  terminator     rrnB T1 terminator: Escherichia coli rrnB; transcription terminator T1 from the E. coli rrnB gene
   3928..4014    +  terminator     rrnB T1 terminator: Escherichia coli rrnB; transcription terminator T1 from the E. coli rrnB gene
   4111..4197    +  terminator     rrnB T1 terminator: Escherichia coli rrnB; transcription terminator T1 from the E. coli rrnB gene
>Addgene plasmid #173779 | pIT5_KH_VanR | addgene full sequence | sequence record 342314 | Addgene NGS Result
GAATTCCGCTTAACGATCGTTGGCTGATTGGATCCAATTGACAGCTAGCTCAGTCCTAGGTACCATTGGA
TCCAATAGCTGTCACCGGATGTGCTTTCCGGTCTGATGAGTCCGTGAGGACGAAACAGCCTCTACAAATA
ATTTTGTTTAATCTAGACTCGAGACTAGTCTCGGTACCAAATTCCAGAAAAGAGGCCTCCCGAAAGGGGG
GCCTTTTTTCGTTTTGGTCCAATGGCGGCGCGCCATCGAATGGTGCAAAACCTTTCGCGGTATGGCATGA
TAGCGCCCGGAAGAGAGTCAATTCAGGGGGGTGAATAATGGACATGCCTCGTATTAAACCGGGTCAGCGT
GTTATGATGGCACTGCGTAAAATGATTGCAAGCGGTGAAATCAAAAGTGGTGAACGTATTGCAGAAATTC
CGACCGCAGCAGCACTGGGTGTTAGCCGTATGCCGGTTCGTATCGCACTGCGTTCACTGGAACAAGAAGG
TCTGGTTGTTCGTCTGGGTGCACGTGGTTATGCAGCCCGTGGTGTTAGCAGCGATCAGATTCGTGATGCA
ATTGAAGTTCGTGGTGTTCTGGAAGGTTTTGCAGCACGTCGTCTGGCAGAACGTGGTATGACCGCAGAAA
CCCATGCACGTTTTGTTGTACTGATTGCAGAAGGTGAAGCACTGTTTGCAGCCGGTCGCCTGAATGGTGA
AGATCTGGATCGTTATGCCGCATATAATCAGGCATTTCATGATACCCTGGTTAGCGCAGCAGGTAATGGT
GCAGTTGAAAGCGCACTGGCACGTAATGGTTTTGAACCGTTTGCAGCAGCCGGTGCACTGGCCCTGGATC
TGATGGACCTGTCTGCCGAATATGAACATCTGCTGGCAGCACATCGTCAGCATCAGGCAGTTCTGGATGC
AGTTAGCTGTGGTGATGCCGAAGGTGCAGAACGTATTATGCGTGATCATGCACTGGCAGCAATTCGTAAT
GCAAAAGTTTTTGAAGCAGCAGCAAGCGCAGGCGCACCGCTGGGTGCAGCATGGTCAATTCGTGCAGATT
GATAAGGATCCTAATTGGTAACGAATCAATGCATGGCGCCTAACCTAAACTGACAGGCATCAAATTAAGC
AGAAGGCCATCCTGACGGATGGCCTTTTTGCGTTTCGAACAATTGAAAAAACCTCGCGCCTTACCTGTTG
AGTAATAGTCAAAAGCCTCCGGTCGGAGGCTTTTGACTTTCTGCTTACTGAATTTCGGTGGTGCCGTTAA
TTAACCGGTGGGCCCTCATGATAATAATGGTTTCTTAGACGTCTACCGTTCGTATAATGTATGCTATACG
AAGTTATCCTAGGCGACAATGTAACTACTAGAGCTGATCCTTCAACTCAGCAAAAGTTCGATTTATTCAA
CAAAGCCACGTTGTGTCTCAAAATCTCTGATGTTACATTGCACAAGATAAAAATATATCATCATGAACAA
TAAAACTGTCTGCTTACATAAACAGTAATACAAGGGGTGTTATGAGCCATATTCAACGGGAAACGTCTTG
CTCCCGTCCGCGCTTAAACTCCAACATGGACGCTGATTTATATGGGTATAAATGGGCTCGCGATAATGTC
GGGCAATCAGGTGCGACAATCTATCGCTTGTATGGGAAGCCCGATGCGCCAGAGTTGTTTCTGAAACATG
GCAAAGGTAGCGTTGCCAATGATGTTACAGATGAGATGGTCCGTCTCAACTGGCTGACGGAGTTTATGCC
TCTCCCGACCATCAAGCATTTTATCCGTACTCCTGATGATGCGTGGTTACTCACCACCGCGATTCCTGGG
AAAACAGCCTTCCAGGTATTAGAAGAATATCCTGATTCAGGTGAAAATATTGTTGATGCGCTGGCCGTGT
TCCTGCGCCGGTTACATTCGATTCCTGTTTGTAATTGTCCTTTTAACAGCGATCGTGTATTTCGTCTTGC
TCAGGCGCAATCACGCATGAATAACGGTTTGGTTGATGCGAGTGATTTTGATGACGAGCGTAATGGCTGG
CCTGTTGAACAAGTCTGGAAAGAAATGCACAAGCTCTTGCCATTCTCACCGGATTCAGTCGTCACTCATG
GTGATTTCTCACTTGATAACCTTATTTTTGACGAGGGGAAATTAATAGGTTGTATTGATGTTGGACGGGT
CGGAATCGCAGACCGTTACCAGGACCTTGCCATTCTTTGGAACTGCCTCGGTGAGTTTTCTCCTTCATTA
CAGAAACGGCTTTTTCAAAAATATGGTATTGATAATCCTGATATGAATAAATTGCAGTTTCATTTGATGC
TCGATGAGTTTTTCTAATAATACTAGCAGAAATCATCCTTAGCGAAAGCTAAGGATTTTTTTTATCTGAT
TACCGCCTTTGAGTGAGCGTCGACCTAGTGCGGCCGCAAGATCCGGCCACGATGCGTCCGGCGTAGAGGA
TCTGAAGATCAGCAGTTCAACCTGTTGATAGTACGTACTAAGCTCTCATGTTTCACGTACTAAGCTCTCA
TGTTTAACGTACTAAGCTCTCATGTTTAACGAACTAAACCCTCATGGCTAACGTACTAAGCTCTCATGGC
TAACGTACTAAGCTCTCATGTTTCACGTACTAAGCTCTCATGTTTGAACAATAAAATTAATATAAATCAG
CAACTTAAATAGCCTCTAAGGTTTTAAGTTTTATAAGAAAAAAAAGAATATATAAGGCTTTTAAAGCTTT
TAAGGTTTAACGGTTGTGGACAACAAGCCAGGGATGTAACGCACTGAGAAGCCCTTAGAGCCTCTCAAAG
CAATTTTGAGTGACACAGGAACACTTAACGGCTGACATGGGAATTAGGAAGATAACTTCGTATAATGTAT
GCTATACGAACGGTACATATGCCATGGGACAAAATTGAAATCGACAAATGATTTTATTTTGACTAATAAT
GACCTACTTACATTAATTTACTGATAATTAAAGAGATTTTAAATATACAACTTATTCACCTAAAGGATGA
CAAAATAACATTAATCACTTAAAAATCATCGCATTACACTAATCTGTGGTTAAATGATAGACTACATAAT
GCGACAAAACGCAACATATCCAGTCACTATGAATCAACTACTTAGATAGTATTAGTGACCTGAGACAGAG
CATTAGCTAGCTTCTTCGTCTGTTTCTACTGGTATTGGCACAAACCTGATTCCAATTTGAGCAAGGCTAT
GTGCCATCTCGATACTCGTTCTTAACTCAACAGAAGATGCTTTGTGCATACAGCCCCTCGTTTATTATTT
ATCTCCTCAGCCAGCCGCTGTGCTTTCAGTGGATTTCGGATAACAGAAAGGCCGGGAAATACCCAGCCTC
GCTTTGTAACGGAGTAGAGACGAAAGTGATTGCGCCTACCCGGATATTATCGTGAGGATGCGTCATCGCC
ATTAATTCACTGATCAGTGATAAGCTGTCAAACATGAGAATTGATCCGGCTGCCTCGCGCGTTTCGGTGA
TGACGGTGAAAACCTCTGACACATGCAGCTCCCGGAGACGGTCACAGCTTGTCTGTAAGCGGATGCCGGG
AGCAGACAAGCCCGTCAGGGCGCGTCAGCGGGTGTTGGCGGGTGTCGGGGCGCAGCCATGACCCAGTCAC
GTAGCGATAGCGGAGTGTATGCTGCACATGACATTAACCTATAAAAATAGGCGTATCACGAGGCCCTTTC
GTCTTCAAGAATTAATTCCCAATTCCCCAGGCATCAAATAAAACGAAAGGCTCAGTCGAAAGACTGGGCC
TTTCGTTTTATCTGTTGTTTGTCGGTGAACGCTCTCCTGAGTAGGACAAATCCGCCGGGAGCGGATTTGA
ACGTTGCGAAGCAACGGCCCGGAGGGTGGCGGGCAGGACGCCCGCCATAAACTGCCAGGAATTAATTCCC
CAGGCATCAAATAAAACGAAAGGCTCAGTCGAAAGACTGGGCCTTTCGTTTTATCTGTTGTTTGTCGGTG
AACGCTCTCCTGAGTAGGACAAATCCGCCGGGAGCGGATTTGAACGTTGCGAAGCAACGGCCCGGAGGGT
GGCGGGCAGGACGCCCGCCATAAACTGCCAGGAATTAATTCCCCAGGCATCAAATAAAACGAAAGGCTCA
GTCGAAAGACTGGGCCTTTCGTTTTATCTGTTGTTTGTCGGTGAACGCTCTCCTGAGTAGGACAAATCCG
CCGGGAGCGGATTTGAACGTTGCGAAGCAACGGCCCGGAGGGTGGCGGGCAGGACGCCCGCCATAAACTG
CCAGGAATTGGGGATCG
